>Addgene plasmid #177233 | bU6-sgNeo1-mU6-sgAmpk1-hU6-sgAmpk2 | addgene full sequence | sequence record 352662 | Addgene NGS Result
CAGAACTACACACCAGGGCCAGGGATCAGATATCCACTGACCTTTGGATGGTGCTACAAGCTAGTACCAG
TTGAGCAAGAGAAGGTAGAAGAAGCCAATGAAGGAGAGAACACCCGCTTGTTACACCCTGTGAGCCTGCA
TGGGATGGATGACCCGGAGAGAGAAGTATTAGAGTGGAGGTTTGACAGCCGCCTAGCATTTCATCACATG
GCCCGAGAGCTGCATCCGGACTGTACTGGGTCTCTCTGGTTAGACCAGATCTGAGCCTGGGAGCTCTCTG
GCTAACTAGGGAACCCACTGCTTAAGCCTCAATAAAGCTTGCCTTGAGTGCTTCAAGTAGTGTGTGCCCG
TCTGTTGTGTGACTCTGGTAACTAGAGATCCCTCAGACCCTTTTAGTCAGTGTGGAAAATCTCTAGCAGC
ATGTGAGCAAAAGGCCAGCAAAAGGCCAGGAACCGTAAAAAGGCCGCGTTGCTGGCGTTTTTCCATAGGC
TCCGCCCCCCTGACGAGCATCACAAAAATCGACGCTCAAGTCAGAGGTGGCGAAACCCGACAGGACTATA
AAGATACCAGGCGTTTCCCCCTGGAAGCTCCCTCGTGCGCTCTCCTGTTCCGACCCTGCCGCTTACCGGA
TACCTGTCCGCCTTTCTCCCTTCGGGAAGCGTGGCGCTTTCTCATAGCTCACGCTGTAGGTATCTCAGTT
CGGTGTAGGTCGTTCGCTCCAAGCTGGGCTGTGTGCACGAACCCCCCGTTCAGCCCGACCGCTGCGCCTT
ATCCGGTAACTATCGTCTTGAGTCCAACCCGGTAAGACACGACTTATCGCCACTGGCAGCAGCCACTGGT
AACAGGATTAGCAGAGCGAGGTATGTAGGCGGTGCTACAGAGTTCTTGAAGTGGTGGCCTAACTACGGCT
ACACTAGAAGAACAGTATTTGGTATCTGCGCTCTGCTGAAGCCAGTTACCTTCGGAAAAAGAGTTGGTAG
CTCTTGATCCGGCAAACAAACCACCGCTGGTAGCGGTGGTTTTTTTGTTTGCAAGCAGCAGATTACGCGC
AGAAAAAAAGGATCTCAAGAAGATCCTTTGATCTTTTCTACGGGGTCTGACGCTCAGTGGAACGAAAACT
CACGTTAAGGGATTTTGGTCATGAGATTATCAAAAAGGATCTTCACCTAGATCCTTTTAAATTAAAAATG
AAGTTTTAAATCAATCTAAAGTATATATGAGTAAACTTGGTCTGACAGTTACCAATGCTTAATCAGTGAG
GCACCTATCTCAGCGATCTGTCTATTTCGTTCATCCATAGTTGCCTGACTCCCCGTCGTGTAGATAACTA
CGATACGGGAGGGCTTACCATCTGGCCCCAGTGCTGCAATGATACCGCGAGACCCACGCTCACCGGCTCC
AGATTTATCAGCAATAAACCAGCCAGCCGGAAGGGCCGAGCGCAGAAGTGGTCCTGCAACTTTATCCGCC
TCCATCCAGTCTATTAATTGTTGCCGGGAAGCTAGAGTAAGTAGTTCGCCAGTTAATAGTTTGCGCAACG
TTGTTGCCATTGCTACAGGCATCGTGGTGTCACGCTCGTCGTTTGGTATGGCTTCATTCAGCTCCGGTTC
CCAACGATCAAGGCGAGTTACATGATCCCCCATGTTGTGCAAAAAAGCGGTTAGCTCCTTCGGTCCTCCG
ATCGTTGTCAGAAGTAAGTTGGCCGCAGTGTTATCACTCATGGTTATGGCAGCACTGCATAATTCTCTTA
CTGTCATGCCATCCGTAAGATGCTTTTCTGTGACTGGTGAGTACTCAACCAAGTCATTCTGAGAATAGTG
TATGCGGCGACCGAGTTGCTCTTGCCCGGCGTCAATACGGGATAATACCGCGCCACATAGCAGAACTTTA
AAAGTGCTCATCATTGGAAAACGTTCTTCGGGGCGAAAACTCTCAAGGATCTTACCGCTGTTGAGATCCA
GTTCGATGTAACCCACTCGTGCACCCAACTGATCTTCAGCATCTTTTACTTTCACCAGCGTTTCTGGGTG
AGCAAAAACAGGAAGGCAAAATGCCGCAAAAAAGGGAATAAGGGCGACACGGAAATGTTGAATACTCATA
CTCTTCCTTTTTCAATATTATTGAAGCATTTATCAGGGTTATTGTCTCATGAGCGGATACATATTTGAAT
GTATTTAGAAAAATAAACAAATAGGGGTTCCGCGCACATTTCCCCGAAAAGTGCCACCTGACGTCGACGG
ATCGGGAGATCTCCCGATCCCCTATGGTGCACTCTCAGTACAATCTGCTCTGATGCCGCATAGTTAAGCC
AGTATCTGCTCCCTGCTTGTGTGTTGGAGGTCGCTGAGTAGTGCGCGAGCAAAATTTAAGCTACAACAAG
GCAAGGCTTGACCGACAATTGCATGAAGAATCTGCTTAGGGTTAGGCGTTTTGCGCTGCTTCGCGATGTA
CGGGCCAGATATACGCGTTGACATTGATTATTGACTAGTTATTAATAGTAATCAATTACGGGGTCATTAG
TTCATAGCCCATATATGGAGTTCCGCGTTACATAACTTACGGTAAATGGCCCGCCTGGCTGACCGCCCAA
CGACCCCCGCCCATTGACGTCAATAATGACGTATGTTCCCATAGTAACGCCAATAGGGACTTTCCATTGA
CGTCAATGGGTGGAGTATTTACGGTAAACTGCCCACTTGGCAGTACATCAAGTGTATCATATGCCAAGTA
CGCCCCCTATTGACGTCAATGACGGTAAATGGCCCGCCTGGCATTATGCCCAGTACATGACCTTATGGGA
CTTTCCTACTTGGCAGTACATCTACGTATTAGTCATCGCTATTACCATGGTGATGCGGTTTTGGCAGTAC
ATCAATGGGCGTGGATAGCGGTTTGACTCACGGGGATTTCCAAGTCTCCACCCCATTGACGTCAATGGGA
GTTTGTTTTGGCACCAAAATCAACGGGACTTTCCAAAATGTCGTAACAACTCCGCCCCATTGACGCAAAT
GGGCGGTAGGCGTGTACGGTGGGAGGTCTATATAAGCAGCGCGTTTTGCCTGTACTGGGTCTCTCTGGTT
AGACCAGATCTGAGCCTGGGAGCTCTCTGGCTAACTAGGGAACCCACTGCTTAAGCCTCAATAAAGCTTG
CCTTGAGTGCTTCAAGTAGTGTGTGCCCGTCTGTTGTGTGACTCTGGTAACTAGAGATCCCTCAGACCCT
TTTAGTCAGTGTGGAAAATCTCTAGCAGTGGCGCCCGAACAGGGACTTGAAAGCGAAAGGGAAACCAGAG
GAGCTCTCTCGACGCAGGACTCGGCTTGCTGAAGCGCGCACGGCAAGAGGCGAGGGGCGGCGACTGGTGA
GTACGCCAAAAATTTTGACTAGCGGAGGCTAGAAGGAGAGAGATGGGTGCGAGAGCGTCAGTATTAAGCG
GGGGAGAATTAGATCGCGATGGGAAAAAATTCGGTTAAGGCCAGGGGGAAAGAAAAAATATAAATTAAAA
CATATAGTATGGGCAAGCAGGGAGCTAGAACGATTCGCAGTTAATCCTGGCCTGTTAGAAACATCAGAAG
GCTGTAGACAAATACTGGGACAGCTACAACCATCCCTTCAGACAGGATCAGAAGAACTTAGATCATTATA
TAATACAGTAGCAACCCTCTATTGTGTGCATCAAAGGATAGAGATAAAAGACACCAAGGAAGCTTTAGAC
AAGATAGAGGAAGAGCAAAACAAAAGTAAGACCACCGCACAGCAAGCGGCCGGCCGCTGATCTTCAGACC
TGGAGGAGGAGATATGAGGGACAATTGGAGAAGTGAATTATATAAATATAAAGTAGTAAAAATTGAACCA
TTAGGAGTAGCACCCACCAAGGCAAAGAGAAGAGTGGTGCAGAGAGAAAAAAGAGCAGTGGGAATAGGAG
CTTTGTTCCTTGGGTTCTTGGGAGCAGCAGGAAGCACTATGGGCGCAGCGTCAATGACGCTGACGGTACA
GGCCAGACAATTATTGTCTGGTATAGTGCAGCAGCAGAACAATTTGCTGAGGGCTATTGAGGCGCAACAG
CATCTGTTGCAACTCACAGTCTGGGGCATCAAGCAGCTCCAGGCAAGAATCCTGGCTGTGGAAAGATACC
TAAAGGATCAACAGCTCCTGGGGATTTGGGGTTGCTCTGGAAAACTCATTTGCACCACTGCTGTGCCTTG
GAATGCTAGTTGGAGTAATAAATCTCTGGAACAGATTTGGAATCACACGACCTGGATGGAGTGGGACAGA
GAAATTAACAATTACACAAGCTTAATACACTCCTTAATTGAAGAATCGCAAAACCAGCAAGAAAAGAATG
AACAAGAATTATTGGAATTAGATAAATGGGCAAGTTTGTGGAATTGGTTTAACATAACAAATTGGCTGTG
GTATATAAAATTATTCATAATGATAGTAGGAGGCTTGGTAGGTTTAAGAATAGTTTTTGCTGTACTTTCT
ATAGTGAATAGAGTTAGGCAGGGATATTCACCATTATCGTTTCAGACCCACCTCCCAACCCCGAGGGGAC
CCGACAGGCCCGAAGGAATAGAAGAAGAAGGTGGAGAGAGAGACAGAGACAGATCCATTCGATTAGTGAA
CGGATCGGCACTGCGTGCGCCAATTCTGCAGACAAATGGCAGTATTCATCCACAATTTTAAAAGAAAAGG
GGGGATTGGGGGGTACAGTGCAGGGGAAAGAATAGTAGACATAATAGCAACAGACATACAAACTAAAGAA
TTACAAAAACAAATTACAAAAATTCAAAATTTTCGGGTTTATTACAGGGACAGCAGAGATCCAGTTTGGT
TAGTACCGGGCCCGCTCTAGCCCTGCAGGAACTGTTTAAACTGTCGTGACCGAGCTTGTCTGCCCGCGCA
GTCCACTAGACAGACGCGCAGAGGTCGGGCGGGCCTAGGGCCAATTTCCCATGGTTCCCTTCATTTGCAT
ATATGATGTAATAAGGTTATGGAGACTATTAAACTTAGCCCTAATCAAACTATATGATGATAATGTGTGT
GGTACAAAAGGTCATAACTTATTATATACTTTGAAACTTAAAAAAGGGTTACAGTTTAGTCACCATAACT
GTAAAATTTTTTCTATTCTTAGCTTTATATAGTTCTTGAGAGGCCATGTTTATGGTCATGGCTGATGCAA
TGCGGGTTTAAGAGCTAAGCTGGAAACAGCATAGCAAGTTTAAATAAGGCTAGTCCGTTATCAACTTGAA
AAAGTGGCACCGAGTCGGTGCTTTTTTTCCAGTCTGACTATCACGATTGATCCGACGCGCCATCTCTAGG
CCCGCGCCGGCCCCCTCGCACGGACTTGTGGGAGAAGCTCGGCTACTCCCCTGCCCCGGTTAATTTGCAT
ATAATATTTCCTAGTAACTATAGAGGCTTAATGTGCGATAAAAGACAGATAATCTGTTCTTTTTAATACT
AGCTACATTTTACATGATAGGCTTGGATTTCTATAAGAGATACAAATACTAAATTATTATTTTAAAAAAC
AGCACAAAAGGAAACTCACCCTAACTGTAAAGTAATTGTGTGTTTTGAGACTATAAGTATCCCTTGGAGA
ACCACCTTGTTGGCAAGGCTCCGAATCTTCTGCGTTTGAGAGCTAAGCAGAAAGCTGCATAGCAAGTTCA
AATAAGGCTAGTCCGTACACAACTTGAAAAAGTGGCAGCCGAGTCGGCTGCTTTTTTTGCTCGAATCTAC
ACTCAGCTATGGCGCGCCCCAAGGTCGGGCAGGAAGAGGGCCTATTTCCCATGATTCCTTCATATTTGCA
TATACGATACAAGGCTGTTAGAGAGATAATTGGAATTAATTTGACTGTAAACACAAAGATATTAGTACAA
AATACGTGACGTAGAAAGTAATAATTTCTTGGGTAGTTTGCAGTTTTAAAATTATGTTTTAAAATGGACT
ATCATATGCTTACCGTAACTTGAAAGTATTTCGATTTCTTGGCTTTATATATCTTGTGGAAAGCCAGAAA
CATGGCCAATTGACAGGCCATAAAGGTTTCAGAGCTAAGCACAAGAGTGCATAGCAAGTTGAAATAAGGC
TAGTCCGTTTACAACTTGAAAAAGTGGCACCCGAGTCGGGTGCTTTTTTTGTTTGGCGCGCCTATGGCTT
AATTAACATGGCGGCCGCATTCTACCGGGTAGGGGAGGCGCTTTTCCCAAGGCAGTCTGGAGCATGCGCT
TTAGCAGCCCCGCTGGGCACTTGGCGCTACACAAGTGGCCTCTGGCCTCGCACACATTCCACATCCACCG
GTAGGCGCCAACCGGCTCCGTTCTTTGGTGGCCCCTTCGCGCCACCTTCTACTCCTCCCCTAGTCAGGAA
GTTCCCCCCCGCCCCGCAGCTCGCGTCGTGCAGGACGTGACAAATGGAAGTAGCACGTCTCACTAGTCTC
GTGCAGATGGACAGCACCGCTGAGCAATGGAAGCGGGTAGGCCTTTGGGGCAGCGGCCAATAGCAGCTTT
GCTCCTTCGCTTTCTGGGCTCAGAGGCTGGGAAGGGGTGGGTCCGGGGGCGGGCTCAGGGGCGGGCTCAG
GGGCGGGGCGGGCGCCCGAAGGTCCTCCGGAGGCCCGGCATTCTGCACGCTTCAAAAGCGCACGTCTGCC
GCGCTGTTCTCCTCTTCCTCATCTCCGGGACCCGGGATGCCCAAGAAGAAGAGGAAGGTGTCCAATTTAC
TGACCGTACACCAAAATTTGCCTGCATTACCGGTCGATGCAACGAGTGATGAGGTTCGCAAGAACCTGAT
GGACATGTTCAGGGATCGCCAGGCGTTTTCTGAGCATACCTGGAAAATGCTTCTGTCCGTTTGCCGGTCG
TGGGCGGCATGGTGCAAGTTGAATAACCGGAAATGGTTTCCCGCAGAACCTGAAGATGTTCGCGATTATC
TTCTATATCTTCAGGCGCGCGGTCTGGCAGTAAAAACTATCCAGCAACATTTGGGCCAGCTAAACATGCT
TCATCGTCGGTCCGGGCTGCCACGACCAAGTGACAGCAATGCTGTTTCACTGGTTATGCGGCGGATCCGA
AAAGAAAACGTTGATGCCGGTGAACGTGCAAAACAGGCTCTAGCGTTCGAACGCACTGATTTCGACCAGG
TTCGTTCACTCATGGAAAATAGCGATCGCTGCCAGGATATACGTAATCTGGCATTTCTGGGGATTGCTTA
TAACACCCTGTTACGTATAGCCGAAATTGCCAGGATCAGGGTTAAAGATATCTCACGTACTGACGGTGGG
AGAATGTTAATCCATATTGGCAGAACGAAAACGCTGGTTAGCACCGCAGGTGTAGAGAAGGCACTTAGCC
TGGGGGTAACTAAACTGGTCGAGCGATGGATTTCCGTCTCTGGTGTAGCTGATGATCCGAATAACTACCT
GTTTTGCCGGGTCAGAAAAAATGGTGTTGCCGCGCCATCTGCCACCAGCCAGCTATCAACTCGCGCCCTG
GAAGGGATTTTTGAAGCAACTCATCGATTGATTTACGGCGCTAAGGATGACTCTGGTCAGAGATACCTGG
CCTGGTCTGGACACAGTGCCCGTGTCGGAGCCGCGCGAGATATGGCCCGCGCTGGAGTTTCAATACCGGA
GATCATGCAAGCTGGTGGCTGGACCAATGTAAATATTGTCATGAACTATATCCGTAACCTGGATAGTGAA
ACAGGGGCAATGGTGCGCCTGCTGGAAGATGGCGATTAGCCATGTTTAAGGGTTCCGGTTCCACTAGGTA
CAATTCGATATCAAGCTTATCGATAATCAACCTCTGGATTACAAAATTTGTGAAAGATTGACTGGTATTC
TTAACTATGTTGCTCCTTTTACGCTATGTGGATACGCTGCTTTAATGCCTTTGTATCATGCTATTGCTTC
CCGTATGGCTTTCATTTTCTCCTCCTTGTATAAATCCTGGTTGCTGTCTCTTTATGAGGAGTTGTGGCCC
GTTGTCAGGCAACGTGGCGTGGTGTGCACTGTGTTTGCTGACGCAACCCCCACTGGTTGGGGCATTGCCA
CCACCTGTCAGCTCCTTTCCGGGACTTTCGCTTTCCCCCTCCCTATTGCCACGGCGGAACTCATCGCCGC
CTGCCTTGCCCGCTGCTGGACAGGGGCTCGGCTGTTGGGCACTGACAATTCCGTGGTGTTGTCGGGGAAA
TCATCGTCCTTTCCTTGGCTGCTCGCCTGTGTTGCCACCTGGATTCTGCGCGGGACGTCCTTCTGCTACG
TCCCTTCGGCCCTCAATCCAGCGGACCTTCCTTCCCGCGGCCTGCTGCCGGCTCTGCGGCCTCTTCCGCG
TCTTCGCCTTCGCCCTCAGACGAGTCGGATCTCCCTTTGGGCCGCCTCCCCGCATCGATACCGTCGACCT
CGATCGAGACCTAGAAAAACATGGAGCAATCACAAGTAGCAATACAGCAGCTACCAATGCTGATTGTGCC
TGGCTAGAAGCACAAGAGGAGGAGGAGGTGGGTTTTCCAGTCACACCTCAGGTACCTTTAAGACCAATGA
CTTACAAGGCAGCTGTAGATCTTAGCCACTTTTTAAAAGAAAAGGGGGGACTGGAAGGGCTAATTCACTC
CCAACGAAGACAAGATATCCTTGATCTGTGGATCTACCACACACAAGGCTACTTCCCTGATTGG
Features (pLannotate 1.2.2; 22 found; start..end, strand, type, name):
    238..418     +  LTR            5' LTR (truncated): truncated 5' long terminal repeat (LTR) from HIV-1
    480..1068    -  rep_origin     ori: high-copy-number ColE1/pMB1/pBR322/pUC origin of replication
   1239..2099    -  CDS            AmpR: β-lactamase; bla; confers resistance to ampicillin, carbenicillin, and related antibiotics
   2100..2204    -  promoter       AmpR promoter: bla
   2263..2315    -  misc_feature   bom (fragment): basis of mobility region from pBR322
   2470..2849    +  enhancer       CMV enhancer: human cytomegalovirus immediate early enhancer
   2850..3049    +  promoter       CMV promoter: human cytomegalovirus (CMV) immediate early promoter
   3067..3247    +  LTR            5' LTR (truncated): truncated 5' long terminal repeat (LTR) from HIV-1
   3294..3419    +  misc_feature   HIV-1 Ψ: packaging signal of human immunodeficiency virus type 1
   3403..3741    +  CDS            HIV-1 gag (fragment): gag protein from human immunodeficiency virus 1; gag
   3916..4149    +  misc_feature   RRE: The Rev response element (RRE) of HIV-1 allows for Rev-dependent mRNA export from the nucleus to the cytoplasm.
   4526..4626    +  CDS            Rev (fragment): human immunodeficiency virus 1 (HIV-1) Rev protein; rev; enhances nuclear export of unspliced and incompletely spliced viral mRNAs
   4676..4793    +  misc_feature   cPPT/CTS: central polypurine tract and central termination sequence of HIV-1
   5204..5271    +  misc_RNA       tracrRNA (fragment): trans-activating CRISPR RNA for the Streptococcus pyogenes CRISPR/Cas9 system
   5299..5601    +  promoter       U6 promoter: RNA polymerase III promoter for mouse U6 snRNA (Das et al., 1988)
   5776..6013    +  promoter       U6 promoter: RNA polymerase III promoter for human U6 snRNA
   6187..6679    +  promoter       PGK promoter: mouse phosphoglycerate kinase 1 promoter
   6709..7739    +  CDS            Cre (fragment): site-specific recombinase Cre is a site-specific recombinase from bacteriophage P1. Recombination occurs at loxP sequences.
   7772..7795    +  misc_feature   MCS (fragment): pBluescript multiple cloning site
   7795..8383    +  misc_feature   WPRE: woodchuck hepatitis virus posttranscriptional regulatory element
   8384..8403    +  misc_feature   MCS (fragment): pBluescript multiple cloning site
   8405..231     +  CDS            nef (fragment) (across the origin): NEF_HV1LA - Experimental evidence at protein level: Swiss-Prot protein existence level 1. Extracellular Nef protein targets CD4(+) T-lymphocytes for apoptosis by interacting with CXCR4 surface receptors. From Human immunodeficiency virus type 1 group M subtype B (isolate Lai) (HIV-1).
