[The description below was written by a language model from this plasmid's Addgene catalogue record and pLannotate feature annotations shown in this document.]
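Description:
bU6-sgNeo1-mU6-sgAmpk1-hU6-sgAmpk2 is an 8.7 kb lentiviral transfer plasmid built on the pLL3.3 backbone. It delivers three guide RNAs together with Cre recombinase. In bacteria it is maintained through a high-copy ColE1/pUC-type origin and selected with ampicillin via the β-lactamase gene. The viral portion has a CMV enhancer/promoter fused to a truncated HIV-1 5' LTR, which drives production of the genomic RNA in packaging cells. This is followed by the Ψ packaging signal with a gag fragment, the RRE for Rev-dependent nuclear export, and the cPPT/CTS. A WPRE sits upstream of the 3' region (a nef fragment and a second truncated LTR) and boosts transcript stability and expression.

The payload consists of three tandem RNA polymerase III cassettes. According to the catalogue entry, a bovine U6 promoter drives sgNeo1 (a guide against the neomycin resistance gene), the mouse U6 promoter drives a guide against Prkaa1 (Ampk1), and the human U6 promoter drives a guide against Prkaa2 (Ampk2), both mouse genes. The automated annotation detects the mouse and human U6 promoters and one S. pyogenes tracrRNA scaffold fragment. It does not label the bovine U6 promoter or the other two scaffolds, which probably reflects gaps in the annotation database. Using three different U6 promoters reduces sequence repetition within the viral genome. Downstream, the mouse PGK promoter drives Cre.

No Cas9 is encoded, so the vector appears to be intended for mouse cells or tissues that supply Cas9, where Cre can recombine loxP-flanked alleles while the guides disrupt both AMPK catalytic subunit genes. The record does not state the specific model or the role of sgNeo1.
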