Addgene plasmid #177233: bU6-sgNeo1-mU6-sgAmpk1-hU6-sgAmpk2
Purpose: Expresses Neomycin (bU6), Ampk1 (mU6) and Ampk2(hU6) gRNAs and Cre-recombinase
Depositing lab: Monte Winslow. Depositing organization: Stanford University.
Backbone
  Vector backbone: pLL3.3
  Vector type: Lentiviral
Growth in bacteria
  Bacterial resistance: Ampicillin, 100 μg/mL
  Growth temperature: 37°C
  Growth strain: NEB Stable
  Copy number: High Copy
Gene/Insert
  Gene/Insert name: sgNeo1/sgPrkaa1/sgPrkaa2
  gRNA/shRNA sequence: TCATGGCTGATGCAATGCGG/CAAGGCTCCGAATCTTCTGC/CCAATTGACAGGCCATAAAG
  Species: M. musculus (mouse)
  Promoter: bU6/mU6/hU6
  Cloning method: Gibson Cloning
Terms and licenses: Academic/Nonprofit Terms; Industry Terms: Not Available to Industry
How to cite: bU6-sgNeo1-mU6-sgAmpk1-hU6-sgAmpk2 was a gift from Monte Winslow (Addgene plasmid # 177233 ; http://n2t.net/addgene:177233 ; RRID:Addgene_177233)
